>Addgene plasmid #79371 | pcDNA3_3_TOPO_TA-ms2-VP64 | depositor full sequence | sequence record 148558 | pcDNA3_3_TOPO_TA-ms2-VP64
GTTAGGCGTTTTGCGCTGCTTCGCGATGTACGGGCCAGATATACGCGTTGACATTGATTATTGACTAGTT
ATTAATAGTAATCAATTACGGGGTCATTAGTTCATAGCCCATATATGGAGTTCCGCGTTACATAACTTAC
GGTAAATGGCCCGCCTGGCTGACCGCCCAACGACCCCCGCCCATTGACGTCAATAATGACGTATGTTCCC
ATAGTAACGCCAATAGGGACTTTCCATTGACGTCAATGGGTGGAGTATTTACGGTAAACTGCCCACTTGG
CAGTACATCAAGTGTATCATATGCCAAGTACGCCCCCTATTGACGTCAATGACGGTAAATGGCCCGCCTG
GCATTATGCCCAGTACATGACCTTATGGGACTTTCCTACTTGGCAGTACATCTACGTATTAGTCATCGCT
ATTACCATGGTGATGCGGTTTTGGCAGTACATCAATGGGCGTGGATAGCGGTTTGACTCACGGGGATTTC
CAAGTCTCCACCCCATTGACGTCAATGGGAGTTTGTTTTGGCACCAAAATCAACGGGACTTTCCAAAATG
TCGTAACAACTCCGCCCCATTGACGCAAATGGGCGGTAGGCGTGTACGGTGGGAGGTCTATATAAGCAGA
GCTCGTTTAGTGAACCGTCAGATCGCCTGGAGACGCCATCCACGCTGTTTTGACCTCCATAGAAGACACC
GGGACCGATCCAGCCTCCGGACTCTAGAGGATCGAACCCTTGCCACCATGGGACCTAAGAAAAAGAGGAA
GGTGGCGGCCGCTGACTACAAGGATGACGACGATAAATCTAGAATGGCTTCTAACTTTACTCAGTTCGTT
CTCGTCGACAATGGCGGAACTGGCGACGTGACTGTCGCCCCAAGCAACTTCGCTAACGGGATCGCTGAAT
GGATCAGCTCTAACTCGCGTTCACAGGCTTACAAAGTAACCTGTAGCGTTCGTCAGAGCTCTGCGCAGAA
TCGCAAATACACCATCAAAGTCGAGGTGCCTAAAGGCGCCTGGCGTTCGTACTTAAATATGGAACTAACC
ATTCCAATTTTCGCCACGAATTCCGACTGCGAGCTTATTGTTAAGGCAATGCAAGGTCTCCTAAAAGATG
GAAACCCGATTCCCTCAGCAATCGCAGCAAACTCCGGCATCTACGAGGCCAGCGGTTCCGGACGGGCTGA
CGCATTGGACGATTTTGATCTGGATATGCTGGGAAGTGACGCCCTCGATGATTTTGACCTTGACATGCTT
GGTTCGGATGCCCTTGATGACTTTGACCTCGACATGCTCGGCAGTGACGCCCTTGATGATTTCGACCTGG
ACATGCTGATTAACTCTAGATGAAAGGGTTCGATCCCTACCGGTTAGTAATGAGTTTAAACGGGGGAGGC
TAACTGAAACACGGAAGGAGACAATACCGGAAGGAACCCGCGCTATGACGGCAATAAAAAGACAGAATAA
AACGCACGGGTGTTGGGTCGTTTGTTCATAAACGCGGGGTTCGGTCCCAGGGCTGGCACTCTGTCGATAC
CCCACCGAGACCCCATTGGGGCCAATACGCCCGCGTTTCTTCCTTTTCCCCACCCCACCCCCCAAGTTCG
GGTGAAGGCCCAGGGCTCGCAGCCAACGTCGGGGCGGCAGGCCCTGCCATAGCAGATCTGCGCAGCTGGG
GCTCTAGGGGGTATCCCC
[124 nt withheld, positions 1699-1822]
C
[32 nt withheld, positions 1824-1855]
CA
[57 nt withheld, positions 1858-1914]
A
[49 nt withheld, positions 1916-1964]
CCTTTGACGTTGGAGTCCACGTTCTTT
[37 nt withheld, positions 1992-2028]
ACCCTATCTCGGTCTATTCTTTTGATTTATAAGGGATTTTGGGGATTTCGGCCTATTGGTTAAAAAATGA
GCTGATTTAACAAAAATTTAACGCGAATTAATTCTGTGGAATGTGTGTCAGTTAGGGTGTGGAAAGTCCC
CAGGCTCCCCAGCAGGCAGAAGTATGCAAAGCATGCATCTCAATTAGTCAGCAACCAGGTGTGGAAAGTC
CCCAGGCTCCCCAGCAGGCAGAAGTATGCAAAGCATGCATCTCAATTAGTCAGCAACCATAGTCCCGCCC
CTAACTCCGCCCATCCCGCCCCTAACTCCGCCCAGTTCCGCCCATTCTCCGCCCCATGGCTGACTAATTT
TTTTTATTTATGCAGAGGCCGAGGCCGCCTCTGCCTCTGAGCTATTCCAGAAGTAGTGAGGAGGCTTTTT
TGGAGGCCTAGGCTTTTGCAAAAAGCTCCCGGGAGCTTGTATATCCATTTTCGGATCTGATCAAGAGACA
GGATGAGGATCGTTTCGCATGATTGAACAAGATGGATTGCACGCAGGTTCTCCGGCCGCTTGGGTGGAGA
GGCTATTCGGCTATGACTGGGCACAACAGACAATCGGCTGCTCTGATGCCGCCGTGTTCCGGCTGTCAGC
GCAGGGGCGCCCGGTTCTTTTTGTCAAGACCGACCTGTCCGGTGCCCTGAATGAACTGCAGGACGAGGCA
GCGCGGCTATCGTGGCTGGCCACGACGGGCGTTCCTTGCGCAGCTGTGCTCGACGTTGTCACTGAAGCGG
GAAGGGACTGGCTGCTATTGGGCGAAGTGCCGGGGCAGGATCTCCTGTCATCTCACCTTGCTCCTGCCGA
GAAAGTATCCATCATGGCTGATGCAATGCGGCGGCTGCATACGCTTGATCCGGCTACCTGCCCATTCGAC
CACCAAGCGAAACATCGCATCGAGCGAGCACGTACTCGGATGGAAGCCGGTCTTGTCGATCAGGATGATC
TGGACGAAGAGCATCAGGGGCTCGCGCCAGCCGAACTGTTCGCCAGGCTCAAGGCGCGCATGCCCGACGG
CGAGGATCTCGTCGTGACCCATGGCGATGCCTGCTTGCCGAATATCATGGTGGAAAATGGCCGCTTTTCT
GGATTCATCGACTGTGGCCGGCTGGGTGTGGCGGACCGCTATCAGGACATAGCGTTGGCTACCCGTGATA
TTGCTGAAGAGCTTGGCGGCGAATGGGCTGACCGCTTCCTCGTGCTTTACGGTATCGCCGCTCCCGATTC
GCAGCGCATCGCCTTCTATCGCCTTCTTGACGAGTTCTTCTGAGCGGGACTCTGGGGTTCGCGAAATGAC
CGACCAAGCGACGCCCAACCTGCCATCACGAGATTTCGATTCCACCGCCGCCTTCTATGAAAGGTTGGGC
TTCGGAATCGTTTTCCGGGACGCCGGCTGGATGATCCTCCAGCGCGGGGATCTCATGCTGGAGTTCTTCG
CCCACCCCAACTTGTTTATTGCAGCTTATAATGGTTACAAATAAAGCAATAGCATCACAAATTTCACAAA
TAAAGCATTTTTTTCACTGCATTCTAGTTGTGGTTTGTCCAAACTCATCAATGTATCTTATCATGTCTGT
ATACCGTCGACCTCTAGCTAGAGCTTGGCGTAATCATGGTCATAGCTGTTTCCTGTGTGAAATTGTTATC
CGCTCACAATTCCACACAACATACGAGCCGGAAGCATAAAGTGTAAAGCCTGGGGTGCCTAATGAGTGAG
CTAACTCACATTAATTGCGTTGCGCTCACTGCCCGCTTTCCAGTCGGGAAACCTGTCGTGCCAGCTGCAT
TAATGAATCGGCCAACGCGCGGGGAGAGGCGGTTTGCGTATTGGGCGCTCTTCCGCTTCCTCGCTCACTG
ACTCGCTGCGCTCGGTCGTTCGGCTGCGGCGAGCGGTATCAGCTCACTCAAAGGCGGTAATACGGTTATC
CACAGAATCAGGGGATAACGCAGGAAAGAACATGTGAGCAAAAGGCCAGCAAAAGGCCAGGAACCGTAAA
AAGGCCGCGTTGCTGGCGTTTTTCCATAGGCTCCGCCCCCCTGACGAGCATCACAAAAATCGACGCTCAA
GTCAGAGGTGGCGAAACCCGACAGGACTATAAAGATACCAGGCGTTTCCCCCTGGAAGCTCCCTCGTGCG
CTCTCCTGTTCCGACCCTGCCGCTTACCGGATACCTGTCCGCCTTTCTCCCTTCGGGAAGCGTGGCGCTT
TCTCAATGCTCACGCTGTAGGTATCTCAGTTCGGTGTAGGTCGTTCGCTCCAAGCTGGGCTGTGTGCACG
AACCCCCCGTTCAGCCCGACCGCTGCGCCTTATCCGGTAACTATCGTCTTGAGTCCAACCCGGTAAGACA
CGACTTATCGCCACTGGCAGCAGCCACTGGTAACAGGATTAGCAGAGCGAGGTATGTAGGCGGTGCTACA
GAGTTCTTGAAGTGGTGGCCTAACTACGGCTACACTAGAAGGACAGTATTTGGTATCTGCGCTCTGCTGA
AGCCAGTTACCTTCGGAAAAAGAGTTGGTAGCTCTTGATCCGGCAAACAAACCACCGCTGGTAGCGGTGG
TTTTTTTGTTTGCAAGCAGCAGATTACGCGCAGAAAAAAAGGATCTCAAGAAGATCCTTTGATCTTTTCT
ACGGGGTCTGACGCTCAGTGGAACGAAAACTCACGTTAAGGGATTTTGGTCATGAGATTATCAAAAAGGA
TCTTCACCTAGATCCTTTTAAATTAAAAATGAAGTTTTAAATCAATCTAAAGTATATATGAGTAAACTTG
GTCTGACAGTTACCAATGCTTAATCAGTGAGGCACCTATCTCAGCGATCTGTCTATTTCGTTCATCCATA
GTTGCCTGACTCCCCGTCGTGTAGATAACTACGATACGGGAGGGCTTACCATCTGGCCCCAGTGCTGCAA
TGATACCGCGAGACCCACGCTCACCGGCTCCAGATTTATCAGCAATAAACCAGCCAGCCGGAAGGGCCGA
GCGCAGAAGTGGTCCTGCAACTTTATCCGCCTCCATCCAGTCTATTAATTGTTGCCGGGAAGCTAGAGTA
AGTAGTTCGCCAGTTAATAGTTTGCGCAACGTTGTTGCCATTGCTACAGGCATCGTGGTGTCACGCTCGT
CGTTTGGTATGGCTTCATTCAGCTCCGGTTCCCAACGATCAAGGCGAGTTACATGATCCCCCATGTTGTG
CAAAAAAGCGGTTAGCTCCTTCGGTCCTCCGATCGTTGTCAGAAGTAAGTTGGCCGCAGTGTTATCACTC
ATGGTTATGGCAGCACTGCATAATTCTCTTACTGTCATGCCATCCGTAAGATGCTTTTCTGTGACTGGTG
AGTACTCAACCAAGTCATTCTGAGAATAGTGTATGCGGCGACCGAGTTGCTCTTGCCCGGCGTCAATACG
GGATAATACCGCGCCACATAGCAGAACTTTAAAAGTGCTCATCATTGGAAAACGTTCTTCGGGGCGAAAA
CTCTCAAGGATCTTACCGCTGTTGAGATCCAGTTCGATGTAACCCACTCGTGCACCCAACTGATCTTCAG
CATCTTTTACTTTCACCAGCGTTTCTGGGTGAGCAAAAACAGGAAGGCAAAATGCCGCAAAAAAGGGAAT
AAGGGCGACACGGAAATGTTGAATACTCATACTCTTCCTTTTTCAATATTATTGAAGCATTTATCAGGGT
TATTGTCTCATGAGCGGATACATATTTGAATGTATTTAGAAAAATAAACAAATAGGGGTTCCGCGCACAT
TTCCCCGAAAAGTGCCACCTGACGTCGACGGATCGGGAGATCTCCCGATCCCCTATGGTCGACTCTCAGT
ACAATCTGCTCTGATGCCGCATAGTTAAGCCAGTATCTGCTCCCTGCTTGTGTGTTGGAGGTCGCTGAGT
AGTGCGCGAGCAAAATTTAAGCTACAACAAGGCAAGGCTTGACCGACAATTGCATGAAGAATCTGCTTAG
G
Features (pLannotate 1.2.2; 20 found; start..end, strand, type, name):
     50..429     +  enhancer       CMV enhancer: human cytomegalovirus immediate early enhancer
    430..633     +  promoter       CMV promoter: human cytomegalovirus (CMV) immediate early promoter
    787..806     +  CDS            3xFLAG (fragment): three tandem FLAG® epitope tags
    814..1164    +  CDS            CAPSD_BPMS2 (fragment): Experimental evidence at protein level: Swiss-Prot protein existence level 1. Acts as a translational repressor of viral replicase synthesis late in infection. This latter function is the result of capsid protein interaction with an RNA hairpin which contains the replicase ribosome-binding site. From Escherichia phage MS2 (Bacteriophage MS2).
   1309..1325    +  CDS            VP96 (fragment): 6 tandem repeats of the minimal activation domain of herpes simplex virus VP16 (Cheng et al., 2013)
   1449..1497    +  polyA_signal   HSV TK poly(A) signal: herpes simplex virus thymidine kinase polyadenylation signal (Cole and Stacy, 1985)
   1588..1604    -  polyA_signal   bGH poly(A) signal (fragment): bovine growth hormone polyadenylation signal
   1699..2127    +  rep_origin     f1 ori (sequence partly withheld): f1 bacteriophage origin of replication; arrow indicates direction of (+) strand synthesis
   2141..2470    +  promoter       SV40 promoter: SV40 enhancer and early promoter
   2537..3328    +  CDS            neo: KKA2_KLEPN - Also known as kan, nptII. Experimental evidence at protein level: Swiss-Prot protein existence level 1. Resistance to kanamycin, neomycin, paromomycin, ribostamycin, butirosin and gentamicin B. From Klebsiella pneumoniae.
   3354..3512    +  CDS            ble (fragment): BLE_KLEPN - Experimental evidence at protein level: Swiss-Prot protein existence level 1. Binding protein with a strong affinity to the bleomycin family of antibiotics. Binds to CL990; an antimitotic-antibiotic compound. From Klebsiella pneumoniae.
   3507..3628    +  polyA_signal   SV40 poly(A) signal: SV40 polyadenylation signal
   3701..3717    -  protein_bind   lac operator: The lac repressor binds to the lac operator to inhibit transcription in E. coli. This inhibition can be relieved by adding lactose or isopropyl-β-D-thiogalactopyranoside (IPTG). lac repressor encoded by lacI
   3725..3755    -  promoter       lac promoter: promoter for the E. coli lac operon
   3770..3791    -  protein_bind   CAP binding site: CAP binding activates transcription in the presence of cAMP. E. coli catabolite activator protein
   3804..3896    -  CDS            lacI (fragment): lac repressor; lacI; The lac repressor binds to the lac operator to inhibit transcription in E. coli. This inhibition can be relieved by adding lactose or isopropyl-β-D-thiogalactopyranoside (IPTG).
   4079..4667    -  rep_origin     ori: high-copy-number ColE1/pMB1/pBR322/pUC origin of replication
   4838..5698    -  CDS            AmpR: β-lactamase; bla; confers resistance to ampicillin, carbenicillin, and related antibiotics
   5699..5803    -  promoter       AmpR promoter: bla
   5870..5914    -  misc_feature   bom (fragment): basis of mobility region from pBR322
