[The description below was written by a language model from this plasmid's Addgene catalogue record and pLannotate feature annotations shown in this document.]
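Description:
pcDNA3_3_TOPO_TA-ms2-VP64 is a 6,019 nt mammalian expression plasmid built on a pcDNA3-type backbone and used as an accessory component in CRISPR-based transcriptional activation. It is maintained in E. coli through a high-copy ColE1/pUC-type origin and an ampicillin resistance gene (β-lactamase with its own promoter), and it also carries an f1 phage origin. For selection in mammalian cells, an SV40 enhancer/early promoter drives a neomycin phosphotransferase gene followed by an SV40 polyadenylation signal, allowing G418 selection. Short fragments of lac regulatory elements, lacI, ble, bGH poly(A) and the pBR322 bom region are annotated as well and appear to be backbone remnants.

The payload is a synthetic MS2-VP64 fusion expressed from the human cytomegalovirus immediate early enhancer and promoter and terminated by an HSV thymidine kinase polyadenylation signal. The feature table identifies most of the bacteriophage MS2 coat protein coding sequence, preceded by a short match to a FLAG-type epitope. A small downstream match to tandem VP16 minimal activation domain repeats is consistent with the VP64 module named in the record, which is four copies of that domain. The annotation covers only fragments of this region, so linkers or localization signals between the parts are not documented.

The MS2 coat protein binds a specific RNA hairpin. When a guide RNA engineered to contain such hairpins is co-expressed with a Cas9 protein, the fusion is recruited to the targeted locus and VP64 stimulates transcription of nearby genes. The plasmid comes from a study comparing Cas9-based activators across multiple species.
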