Addgene plasmid #79371: pcDNA3_3_TOPO_TA-ms2-VP64
Purpose: Recruits VP64 to a compatible gRNA for transcriptional activation
Depositing lab: George Church. Depositing organization: Harvard Medical School. Publication: Comparison of Cas9 activators in multiple species. Chavez A, Tuttle M, Pruitt BW, Ewen-Campen B, Chari R, Ter-Ovanesyan D, Haque SJ, Cecchi RJ, Kowal EJ, Buchthal J, Housden BE, Perrimon N, Collins JJ, Church G. Nat Methods. 2016 May 23. doi: 10.1038/nmeth.3871. PubMed 27214048.
Backbone
  Vector backbone: pcDNA3
  Vector type: Mammalian Expression, CRISPR
  Selectable markers: Neomycin (select with G418)
Growth in bacteria
  Bacterial resistance: Ampicillin, 100 μg/mL
  Growth temperature: 37°C
  Growth strain: DH5alpha
  Copy number: High Copy
Gene/Insert
  Gene/Insert name: MS2-VP64
  Species: Synthetic
  Cloning method: Restriction Enzyme; 5′ cloning site unknown (unknown if destroyed); 3′ cloning site unknown (unknown if destroyed)
  Sequencing primers: 5′ n/a
Terms and licenses: Academic/Nonprofit Terms; Industry Terms: Not Available to Industry
How to cite: pcDNA3_3_TOPO_TA-ms2-VP64 was a gift from George Church (Addgene plasmid # 79371 ; http://n2t.net/addgene:79371 ; RRID:Addgene_79371)
