>Addgene plasmid #79371 | pcDNA3_3_TOPO_TA-ms2-VP64 | addgene partial sequence | sequence record 151641 | LNCX 5'-AGCTCGTTTAGTGAACCGTCAGATC-3'
ACCGGGACCGATCCAGCCTCCGGACTCTAGAGGATCGAACCCTTGCCACCATGGGACCTAAGAAAAAGAG
GAAGGTGGCGGCCGCTGACTACAAGGATGACGACGATAAATCTAGAATGGCTTCTAACTTTACTCAGTTC
GTTCTCGTCGACAATGGCGGAACTGGCGACGTGACTGTCGCCCCAAGCAACTTCGCTAACGGGATCGCTG
AATGGATCAGCTCTAACTCGCGTTCACAGGCTTACAAAGTAACCTGTAGCGTTCGTCAGAGCTCTGCGCA
GAATCGCAAATACACCATCAAAGTCGAGGTGCCTAAAGGCGCCTGGCGTTCGTACTTAAATATGGAACTA
ACCATTCCAATTTTCGCCACGAATTCCGACTGCGAGCTTATTGTTAAGGCAATGCAAGGTCTCCTAAAAG
ATGGAAACCCGATTCCCTCAGCAATCGCAGCAAACTCCGGCATCTACGAGGCCAGCGGTTCCGGACGGGC
TGACGCATTGGACGATTTTGATCTGGATATGCTGGGAAGTGACGCCCTCGATGATTTTGACCTTGACATG
CTTGGTTCGGATGCCCTTGATGACTTTGACCTCGACATGCTCGGCAGTGACGCCCTTGATGATTTCGACC
TGGACATGCTGATTAACTCTAGATGAAAGGGTTCGATCCCTACCGGTTAGTAATGAGTTTAAACGGGGGA
GGCTAACTGAAACACGGAAGGAGACAATACCGGAAGGAACCCGCGCTATGACGGCAATAAAAAGACAGAA
TAAAACGCACGG
