>Addgene plasmid #79371 | pcDNA3_3_TOPO_TA-ms2-VP64 | addgene partial sequence | sequence record 151643 | TK-pA-R2 5'-GGTGGGGAAAAGGAAGAAAC-3'
GGGTATCGACAGAGTGCCAGCCCTGGGACCGAACCCCGCGTTTATGAACAAACGACCCAACACCCGTGCG
TTTTATTCTGTCTTTTTATTGCCGTCATAGCGCGGGTTCCTTCCGGTATTGTCTCCTTCCGTGTTTCAGT
TAGCCTCCCCCGTTTAAACTCATTACTAACCGGTAGGGATCGAACCCTTTCATCTAGAGTTAATCAGCAT
GTCCAGGTCGAAATCATCAAGGGCGTCACTGCCGAGCATGTCGAGGTCAAAGTCATCAAGGGCATCCGAA
CCAAGCATGTCAAGGTCAAAATCATCGAGGGCGTCACTTCCCAGCATATCCAGATCAAAATCGTCCAATG
CGTCAGCCCGTCCGGAACCGCTGGCCTCGTAGATGCCGGAGTTTGCTGCGATTGCTGAGGGAATCGGGTT
TCCATCTTTTAGGAGACCTTGCATTGCCTTAACAATAAGCTCGCAGTCGGAATTCGTGGCGAAAATTGGA
ATGGTTAGTTCCATATTTAAGTACGAACGCCAGGCGCCTTTAGGCACCTCGACTTTGATGGTGTATTTGC
GATTCTGCGCAGAGCTCTGACGAACGCTACAGGTTACTTTGTAAGCCTGTGAACGCGAGTTAGAGCTGAT
CCATTCAGCGATCCCGTTAGCGAAGTTGCTTGGGGCGACAGTCACGTCGCCAGTTCCGCCATTGTCGACG
AGAACGAACTGAGTAAAGTTAGAAGCCATTCTAGATTTATCGTCGTCATCCTTGTAGTCAGCGGCCGCCA
CCTTCCTCTTTTTCTTAGGTCCCATGGTGGCAAGG
